>Addgene plasmid #130019 | pRDAX-540 N-Tag Venus210[2] L32 Itgb1 mCherry | depositor full sequence | sequence record 249397 | Full Sequence
GCCTGCCTCCAGGCCTCAATATTGGCCATTAGCCATATTATTCATTGGTTATATAGCATAAATCAATATT
GGCTATTGGCCATTGCATACGTTGTATCTATATCATAATATGTACATTTATATTGGCTCATGTCCAATAT
GACCGCCATGTTGGCATTGATTATTGACTAGTTATTAATAGTAATCAATTACGGGGTCATTAGTTCATAG
CCCATATATGGAGTTCCGCGTTACATAACTTACGGTAAATGGCCCGCCTGGCTGACCGCCCAACGACCCC
CGCCCATTGACGTCAATAATGACGTATGTTCCCATAGTAACGCCAATAGGGACTTTCCATTGACGTCAAT
GGGTGGAGTATTTACGGTAAACTGCCCACTTGGCAGTACATCAAGTGTATCATATGCCAAGTCCGCCCCC
TATTGACGTCAATGACGGTAAATGGCCCGCCTGGCATTATGCCCAGTACATGACCTTACGGGACTTTCCT
ACTTGGCAGTACATCTACGTATTAGTCATCGCTATTACCATGGTGATGCGGTTTTGGCAGTACACCAATG
GGCGTGGATAGCGGTTTGACTCACGGGGATTTCCAAGTCTCCACCCCATTGACGTCAATGGGAGTTTGTT
TTGGCACCAAAATCAACGGGACTTTCCAAAATGTCGTAATAACCCCGCCCCGTTGACGCAAATGGGCGGT
AGGCGTGTACGGTGGGAGGTCTATATAAGCAGAGCTCGTTTAGTGAACCGTCAGATCACTAGAAGCTTTA
TTGCGGTAGTTTATCACAGTTAAATTGCTAACGCAGTCAGTGCTTCTGACACAACAGTCTCGAACTTAAG
CTGCAGAAGTTGGTCGTGAGGCACTGGGCAGGTAAGTATCAAGGTTACAAGACAGGTTTAAGGAGACCAA
TAGAAACTGGGCTTGTCGAGACAGAGAAGACTCTTGCGTTTCTGATAGGCACCTATTGGTCTTACTGACA
TCCACTTTGCCTTTCTCTCCACAGGTGTCCACTCCCAGGCCACCATGGATCCCAATGAGAAGAGGGACCA
TATGGTACTGCTCGAATTCGTGACTGCAGCAGGCATTACCCTTGGGATGGATGAACTTTATAAGGACGTG
GGTGGCGGAGGGAGCGAAGGCGGCGGATCCGGAGGGCCTGGCTCTGGCGGAGAGGGGAGCGCTGGAGGCG
GGTCAGCCGGTGGTGGGAGT
[2391 nt withheld, positions 1211-3601]
TAAGAATTCAGATCCGCCCCTCTCCCTCCCCCCCCCCTAACGTTACTGGCCGAAGCCGCTTGGAATAAGG
CCGGTGTGCGTTTGTCTATATGTTATTTTCCACCATATTGCCGTCTTTTGGCAATGTGAGGGCCCGGAAA
CCTGGCCCTGTCTTCTTGACGAGCATTCCTAGGGGTCTTTCCCCTCTCGCCAAAGGAATGCAAGGTCTGT
TGAATGTCGTGAAGGAAGCAGTTCCTCTGGTAGCTTCTTGAAGACAAACAACGTCTGTAGCGACCCTTTG
CAGGCAGCGGAACCCCCCACCTGGCGACAGGTGCCTCTGCGGCCAAAAGCCACGTGTATAAGATACACCT
GCAAAGGCGGCACAACCCCAGTGCCACGTTGTGAGTTGGATAGTTGTGGAAAGAGTCAAATGGCTCTCCT
CAAGCGTATTCAACAAGGGGCTGAAGGATGCCCAGAAGGTACCCCATTGTATGGGATCTGATCTGGGGCC
TCGGTACACATGCTTTACATGTGTTTAGTCGAGGTTAAAAAAACGTCTAGGCCCCCCGAACCACGGGGAC
GTGGTTTTCCTTTGAAAAACACGATGATAATATGGCCACAACCATGGTGAGCAAGGGCGAGGAGGATAAC
ATGGCCATCATCAAGGAGTTCATGCGCTTCAAGGTGCACATGGAGGGCTCCGTGAACGGCCACGAGTTCG
AGATCGAGGGCGAGGGCGAGGGCCGCCCCTACGAGGGCACCCAGACCGCCAAGCTGAAGGTGACCAAGGG
TGGCCCCCTGCCCTTCGCCTGGGACATCCTGTCCCCTCAGTTCATGTACGGCTCCAAGGCCTACGTGAAG
CACCCCGCCGACATCCCCGACTACTTGAAGCTGTCCTTCCCCGAGGGCTTCAAGTGGGAGCGCGTGATGA
ACTTCGAGGACGGCGGCGTGGTGACCGTGACCCAGGACTCCTCCCTGCAGGACGGCGAGTTCATCTACAA
GGTGAAGCTGCGCGGCACCAACTTCCCCTCCGACGGCCCCGTAATGCAGAAGAAGACCATGGGCTGGGAG
GCCTCCTCCGAGCGGATGTACCCCGAGGACGGCGCCCTGAAGGGCGAGATCAAGCAGAGGCTGAAGCTGA
AGGACGGCGGCCACTACGACGCTGAGGTCAAGACCACCTACAAGGCCAAGAAGCCCGTGCAGCTGCCCGG
CGCCTACAACGTCAACATCAAGTTGGACATCACCTCCCACAACGAGGACTACACCATCGTGGAACAGTAC
GAACGCGCCGAGGGCCGCCACTCCACCGGCGGCATGGACGAGCTGTACAAGTAAACCGGTGCTCGAGGTA
CCGATGAATAGCTAAGGTCGAGGCCGCAGGTAAGTATCAAGGTTACAAGACAGGTTTAAGGAGACCAATA
GAAACTGGGCTTGTCGAGACAGAGAAGACTCTTGCGTTTCTGATAGGCACCTATTGGTCTTACTGACATC
CACTTTGCCTTTCTCTCCACAGGTGTCGACAATCAACCTCTGGATTACAAAATTTGTGAAAGATTGACTG
GTATTCTTAACTATGTTGCTCCTTTTACGCTATGTGGATACGCTGCTTTAATGCCTTTGTATCATGCTAT
TGCTTCCCGTATGGCTTTCATTTTCTCCTCCTTGTATAAATCCTGGTTGCTGTCTCTTTATGAGGAGTTG
TGGCCCGTTGTCAGGCAACGTGGCGTGGTGTGCACTGTGTTTGCTGACGCAACCCCCACTGGTTGGGGCA
TTGCCACCACCTGTCAGCTCCTTTCCGGGACTTTCGCTTTCCCCCTCCCTATTGCCACGGCGGAACTCAT
CGCCGCCTGCCTTGCCCGCTGCTGGACAGGGGCTCGGCTGTTGGGCACTGACAATTCCGTGGTGTTGTCG
GGGAAGCTGACGTCCTTTCCATGGCTGCTCGCCTGTGTTGCCACCTGGATTCTGCGCGGGACGTCCTTCT
GCTACGTCCCTTCGGCCCTCAATCCAGCGGACCTTCCTTCCCGCGGCCTGCTGCCGGCTCTGCGGCCTCT
TCCGCGTCTTCGCCTTCGCCCTCAGACGAGTCGGATCTCCCTTTGGGCCGCCTCCCCGCCTGGAATTCGA
GCTCGGTACGATCAGCCTCGACTGTGCCTTCTAGTTGCCAGCCATCTGTTGTTTGCCCCTCCCCCGTGCC
TTCCTTGACCCTGGAAGGTGCCACTCCCACTGTCCTTTCCTAATAAAATGAGGAAATTGCATCGCATTGT
CTGAGTAGGTGTCATTCTATTCTGGGGGGTGGGGTGGGGCAGGACAGCAAGGGGGAGGATTGGGAAGACA
ATAGCCCAGCTTTTGTTCCCTTTAGTGAGGGTTAATTGCGCGCTTGGCGTAATCATGGTCATAGCTGTTT
CCTGTGTGAAATTGTTATCCGCTAATTCACTCCTCAGGTGCAGGCTGCCTATCAGAAGGTGGTGGCTGGT
GTGGCCAATGCCCTGGCTCACAAATACCACTGAGATCTTTTTCCCTCTGCCAAAAATTATGGGGACATCA
TGAAGCCCCTTGAGCATCTGACTTCTGGCTAATAAAGGAAATTTATTTTCATTGCAATAGTGTGTTGGAA
TTTTTTGTGTCTCTCACTCGGAAGGACATATGGGAGGGCAAATCATTTAAAACATCAGAATGAGTATTTG
GTTTAGAGTTTGGCAACATATGCCCATATGCTGGCTGCCATGAACAAAGGTTGGCTATAAAGAGGTCATC
AGTATATGAAACAGCCCCCTGCTGTCCATTCCTTATTCCATAGAAAAGCCTTGACTTGAGGTTAGATTTT
TTTTATATTTTGTTTTGTGTTATTTTTTTCTTTAACATCCCTAAAATTTTCCTTACATGTTTTACTAGCC
AGATTTTTCCTCCTCTCCTGACTACTCCCAGTCATAGCTGTCCCTCTTCTCTTATGGAGATCGGCCGGCC
GCCGGCGTCGACGCGCGCGGCCGCGGCGCGCCGTTGCTGGCGTTTTTCCATAGGCTCCGCCCCCCTGACG
AGCATCACAAAAATCGACGCTCAAGTCAGAGGTGGCGAAACCCGACAGGACTATAAAGATACCAGGCGTT
TCCCCCTGGAAGCTCCCTCGTGCGCTCTCCTGTTCCGACCCTGCCGCTTACCGGATACCTGTCCGCCTTT
CTCCCTTCGGGAAGCGTGGCGCTTTCTCATAGCTCACGCTGTAGGTATCTCAGTTCGGTGTAGGTCGTTC
GCTCCAAGCTGGGCTGTGTGCACGAACCCCCCGTTCAGCCCGACCGCTGCGCCTTATCCGGTAACTATCG
TCTTGAGTCCAACCCGGTAAGACACGACTTATCGCCACTGGCAGCAGCCACTGGTAACAGGATTAGCAGA
GCGAGGTATGTAGGCGGTGCTACAGAGTTCTTGAAGTGGTGGCCTAACTACGGCTACACTAGAAGAACAG
TATTTGGTATCTGCGCTCTGCTGAAGCCAGTTACCTTCGGAAAAAGAGTTGGTAGCTCTTGATCCGGCAA
ACAAACCACCGCTGGTAGCGGTGGTTTTTTTGTTTGCAAGCAGCAGATTACGCGCAGAAAAAAAGGATCT
CAAGAAGATCCTTTGATCTTTTCTACGGGGTCTGACGCTCAGTGGAACGAAAACTCACGTTAAGGGATTT
TGGTCATGAGATTATCAAAAAGGATCTTCACCTAGATCCTTTTAAATTAAAAATGAAGTTTTAAATCAAT
CTAAAGTATATATGAGTAAACTTGGTCTGACAGTTACCAATGCTTAATCAGTGAGGCACCTATCTCAGCG
ATCTGTCTATTTCGTTCATCCATAGTTGCCTGACTCCCCGTCGTGTAGATAACTACGATACGGGAGGGCT
TACCATCTGGCCCCAGTGCTGCAATGATACCGCGAGACCCACGCTCACCGGCTCCAGATTTATCAGCAAT
AAACCAGCCAGCCGGAAGGGCCGAGCGCAGAAGTGGTCCTGCAACTTTATCCGCCTCCATCCAGTCTATT
AATTGTTGCCGGGAAGCTAGAGTAAGTAGTTCGCCAGTTAATAGTTTGCGCAACGTTGTTGCCATTGCTA
CAGGCATCGTGGTGTCACGCTCGTCGTTTGGTATGGCTTCATTCAGCTCCGGTTCCCAACGATCAAGGCG
AGTTACATGATCCCCCATGTTGTGCAAAAAAGCGGTTAGCTCCTTCGGTCCTCCGATCGTTGTCAGAAGT
AAGTTGGCCGCAGTGTTATCACTCATGGTTATGGCAGCACTGCATAATTCTCTTACTGTCATGCCATCCG
TAAGATGCTTTTCTGTGACTGGTGAGTACTCAACCAAGTCATTCTGAGAATAGTGTATGCGGCGACCGAG
TTGCTCTTGCCCGGCGTCAATACGGGATAATACCGCGCCACATAGCAGAACTTTAAAAGTGCTCATCATT
GGAAAACGTTCTTCGGGGCGAAAACTCTCAAGGATCTTACCGCTGTTGAGATCCAGTTCGATGTAACCCA
CTCGTGCACCCAACTGATCTTCAGCATCTTTTACTTTCACCAGCGTTTCTGGGTGAGCAAAAACAGGAAG
GCAAAATGCCGCAAAAAAGGGAATAAGGGCGACACGGAAATGTTGAATACTCATACTCTTCCTTTTTCAA
TATTATTGAAGCATTTATCAGGGTTATTGTCTCATGAGCGGATACATATTTGAATGTATTTAGAAAAATA
AACAAATAGGGGTTCCGCGCACATTTCCCCGAAAAGTGCCACCTGACGTCTAAGAAACCATTATTATCAT
GACATTAACCTATAAAAATAGGCGTATCACGAGGCCCTTTCGTCTACGCGCGCGCCGGCGGCGCGCCGTC
GACGGCCGGCCGCGGCCGC
Features (pLannotate 1.2.2; 17 found; start..end, strand, type, name):
    155..532     +  enhancer       CMV enhancer: human cytomegalovirus immediate early enhancer
    534..733     +  promoter       CMV promoter: human cytomegalovirus (CMV) immediate early promoter
    872..1004    +  intron         chimeric intron: chimera between introns from human β-globin and immunoglobulin heavy chain genes
   1028..1114    +  CDS            GFPxm181uv (fragment): GFPxm181uv is a basic (constitutively fluorescent) long stokes shift fluorescent protein published in 2006, derived from Aequorea macrodactyla.
   1211..3601    +  CDS            Itgb1 (sequence withheld): ITB1_MOUSE - Experimental evidence at protein level: Swiss-Prot protein existence level 1. [Isoform 2]: Isoform 2 displaces isoform 1 in striated muscles. From Mus musculus (Mouse).
   3618..4204    +  misc_feature   IRES2: internal ribosome entry site (IRES) of the encephalomyocarditis virus (EMCV)
   4205..4912    +  CDS            mCherry: mCherry is a basic (constitutively fluorescent) red fluorescent protein published in 2004, derived from Discosoma sp.. It is reported to be a very rapidly-maturing monomer with low acid sensitivity.
   4961..5093    +  intron         chimeric intron: chimera between introns from human β-globin and immunoglobulin heavy chain genes
   5102..5690    +  misc_feature   WPRE: woodchuck hepatitis virus posttranscriptional regulatory element
   5694..5710    +  misc_feature   MCS (fragment): pUC18/19 multiple cloning site
   5723..5834    +  polyA_signal   bGH poly(A) signal: bovine growth hormone polyadenylation signal
   5930..5948    -  promoter       T3 promoter: promoter for bacteriophage T3 RNA polymerase
   6007..6081    +  CDS            HBB (fragment): HBB_PONPY - Experimental evidence at transcript level: Swiss-Prot protein existence level 2. Involved in oxygen transport from the lung to the various peripheral tissues. From Pongo pygmaeus (Bornean orangutan).
   6152..6207    +  polyA_signal   β-globin poly(A) signal: rabbit β-globin polyadenylation signal (Gil and Proudfoot, 1987)
   6586..7174    -  rep_origin     ori: high-copy-number ColE1/pMB1/pBR322/pUC origin of replication
   7345..8205    -  CDS            AmpR: β-lactamase; bla; confers resistance to ampicillin, carbenicillin, and related antibiotics
   8206..8310    -  promoter       AmpR promoter: bla
