[The description below was written by a language model from this plasmid's Addgene catalogue record and pLannotate feature annotations shown in this document.]
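Description:
pRDAX-540 N-Tag Venus210[2] L32 Itgb1 mCherry is a custom-built mammalian expression plasmid of about 8.5 kb designed for protein–protein interaction assays based on bimolecular or trimolecular fluorescence complementation (BiFC/TriFC). It is propagated in E. coli as a high-copy plasmid through a ColE1/pUC-type origin and selected with ampicillin via the β-lactamase gene under its native bla promoter.

The expression cassette is driven by the human CMV immediate-early enhancer and promoter, followed by a chimeric β-globin/immunoglobulin intron that promotes efficient processing of the transcript. The first open reading frame begins with a short GFP-family fragment. The annotation software matched it to an Aequorea-derived protein, but from the plasmid name it most likely corresponds to the C-terminal Venus fragment produced by splitting at residue 210. This tag sits at the N-terminus of mouse integrin β1 (Itgb1), separated by an unannotated gap that presumably encodes the "L32" linker, although the record does not define it. On its own the small Venus fragment is non-fluorescent. Signal is expected only when a partner protein carrying the complementary Venus portion is brought close by an interaction.

Downstream, an EMCV IRES allows cap-independent translation of mCherry from the same mRNA, giving a constitutive red marker for transfected cells and for normalising the complementation signal. A second chimeric intron, a WPRE and a bGH polyadenylation signal complete the transcript. A β-globin fragment with the rabbit β-globin poly(A) signal and a T3 promoter lie further downstream, apparently as backbone remnants. The cloning sites used for the insert are not recorded.
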