Addgene plasmid #130019: pRDAX-540 N-Tag Venus210[2] L32 Itgb1 mCherry
Purpose: PPI (BiFC/TriFC) assay vector
Depositing lab: Gary Lewin. Depositing organization: Max-Delbrueck-Centrum fuer Molekulare Medizin (MDC).
Backbone
  Vector backbone: custom built
  Vector type: Mammalian Expression
Growth in bacteria
  Bacterial resistance: Ampicillin, 100 μg/mL
  Growth temperature: 37°C
  Growth strain: DH5alpha
  Copy number: High Copy
Gene/Insert
  Gene/Insert name: Itgb1
  Species: M. musculus (mouse)
  Entrez Gene: Itgb1 (a.k.a. 4633401G24Rik, CD29, Fnrb, Gm9863, gpIIa)
  Cloning method: Restriction Enzyme; 5′ cloning site unknown (unknown if destroyed); 3′ cloning site unknown (unknown if destroyed)
Terms and licenses: Academic/Nonprofit Terms; Industry Terms: Not Available to Industry
How to cite: pRDAX-540 N-Tag Venus210[2] L32 Itgb1 mCherry was a gift from Gary Lewin (Addgene plasmid # 130019 ; http://n2t.net/addgene:130019 ; RRID:Addgene_130019)
